>Addgene plasmid #206057 | Cav2.2 BBS pcDNA3 | addgene full sequence | sequence record 406767 | Addgene NGS Result
GGTCCCTCTGCAGCAGGGCGTTGTGTTCTGAGAGGCCCCGGCTGAGCCGGCCGGGGGAGAAGGCGGGGAG
GCCGCTCGGTGCCCCGGCGAAGTGGACAGGCGAGGAGTTGGCCGTCTTGTAGGTGACGCTGGGGCGGGGG
GTCAAGGGGGTCTGGGGGAGCTGCCTCCGCCCCCGGCCCGGGGTGCTAGCACCAGATGTGGACAGCAGGG
GGCTCCCGTGAACCGAACCACTCCCCTGCGGGTGGGGTCCCGGCTCCTGCCCGGCCGTCGGCGACGTGGG
GTGACTACTGAGGGAGGGCTTGGGCTGTGGGGGTTCGCGGCCCCCGAAGCGGTCACAGGAGTAGAAGCGA
TGCTTCTCCGAGGAGGAGGACGAGGGCTGCCTCCGCTCCTGGGACCGGCCCCGCTCCTGCCTGCGCTCCC
GCTCCCGCCTGCAGCCGGGGGGGCCCTCCCCCGTGGGCAGTCCTGGCCCCACCGTGCTGTCGGGGGCCCC
ATCTGTGTCAGCAGACAGGCTGGGACCCTTCTCCAGGGACCGCTGCTTCCTGTCCCTGCGGCGGTGGCAG
CGGTGGTGGTGATGGTGCGGGGCCTGGCTGGGGGCTGGGCGGTCCAGCGCGGTGCTGCCGAGCCGGGCCG
TGTGGGGGCGCGGGGCCAGCGTGGAGATGGAGCGCTTCATGGGGCTGGCGTCAGGCGCGGGCTGTGTTTC
TGCGGCCAGGCGGGGCATGGAGGCGGCTCGGCCCTGGCTCTCCAGCCCTGGCTGCGGCTCGGCGTCAGGG
CCACTCAGAGTCATGTTCTGCATCTGGACATCTACAGCCAGTGTCCCAGGCTGCCCGACTGGGATCTCAG
CTGAGTGGCCCCGCTCCAGGGGTGCCCTGGCCTCGCAAAGCACATCCTGGGTCCTCTGAGTGCCCCAAGA
AACCGATTCCTTGATGCCGCTCTCCTGGGTTTGTACGGCCCCGCCGTTGCTCAGGGAGGCAGAACTCTTC
TGCCGCAGGAAAGCCCGGGCTCCACGCAGCGCCGGCTGAGTCTGCTCCAGCGTGGCCTTCAGCGGGTGGA
ACAGGGACACGGGGCCCAGCTGGGACAGGCCTCCGGGGGCTTGCTGAGTCTGGTCTCTGCTGGTTTTGTT
CTGTTTGTAGAAGTCGAAGATCATCAGAGCTGCATAGACTTTGCCCACCGTCATCTCGTCAGGCTTATGG
GGTGGTACCAGTAAGTCCAGGGTCTTCTGGGGCAGATTGGCCCACACACAGGAAATCTCCTTCCTCAGCT
CTGCGTCGCACTGGTGCTGCTTGGTCCCAGCTGGTGCCAGCTTGATGTCCAGCGCTGTCCGAATGAGAGC
CATCAGCGTGGATGTGAAGTGCACCGTCATGTCCTCACTGGAGATGGGCATGTTCATGCGGACCAGGCGC
TTGTACGCGACTCGAGCAGGGCACTTCTTCCCCAGCCCCAGGGGTGGGGACATGTGCTTCAGCATCTCAA
ACATGTCACTGTAACTGATGCGCCCACACGCGGCCGGGTCGTATTCAGCCCAGACCCGGATGAACTCATC
CAGGTGGTGAGGCCCTAAGATGGAAGAGTCCCGTGTAAGGTACTCAAAATTGTCCATGATCACAGCCACA
AAGAGGTTCAACATCAGAAAGGAGCAGAGGAAGATGAAGGAGACGAAGTAAAAGTAGGCAAAGTCGCTGC
CGCACTCGCTGGCATTGGAGTGCTCGTCGCAGGCCCGGCTGCTGAGGCACGACAGCATTATCTCGTGCCA
GGCCTCCCCCGTGGCGCTCCTGAACAGCAACATCAAGGCCTGCAGAAACGTCCGGAAGTTATTGTGCCTG
TTGATGCTGGTGTCATCGTCCAGGGCGATGTTCCCAAAAACCTGCATGCCAATGATGGCGTAGATGAAGA
AGAGCATGGCGATGAGGAGACACACGTAGGGCAGCGCCTTGAAGGACTGCACGAAGGTCCAAAGCAGGAT
GCGGATGGTGTAGCCCTGGCGCAGCAGCTTGATGAGCCGCGCGGCCCGGAACAGGCGCAGGAAGCTGAGG
TTGATGAAGTTGTTCGCAATCTCTGTTACCAAAATATCAGTAATACTTCCCAACACCGTGACAAAGTCAA
AGACATTCCAGGCATCTCTGAAATAGTTCAGCACCCCGAAGGCGATGATCTTCAGCACACACTCCATGGA
GAACATGGACGTGAACACGATGTTCAGGCATTTCAGCATTAGCTCATACTCGTACGGCGCATCGTAGAAC
TTCATCATCAGCACCACAGTGTTGAGGGCGATCATAGCCATGATGAAGTACTCAAAAGGTGGGGACACCA
CGAACGTCCACGTCTTATACTGGAACGACTGCTTGTTCTGGGGCATGTACCGCGTCAGGGGTCTGGCGCT
GATGGCAAAGTCGATGCAAGCCCTCTCGTTCTTCTCCAGGCTGCACTCGGACATCACCTTGTCCCCCTGC
TCCTGGAAGGTGATGATGATCAAGGCCACGAAGATGTTGACAAAGAAGAAGGGAAAGACCACAAAGTAGA
CCACGTAGAAGATGGAGAGCTCCATGCGGTACCCGGGGCTCGGGCCCTGCTCCTCGTAGGTGGCATCCAC
AGAGTGTTTCAGCACCATGGGCCACCCTTCCCCTGTGGACACCGTGAAGAGCGTTAGCAGAGCCCAGAGC
ACGTTGTCATAGTGGAAGTCATATTTCTTCCACTGCCTCGGTTGAGCTTCCACTTCCTCCTTCTCATAAT
CCAAATACTGACCCCTGCAGTCACGCTCCAGCTCCTTGGATTCGTCCGTGCAGTAGAAGAACTTCCCTTT
GAAGAGCTGCACGGCAATGACGGCAAAGATGAACATGAAGAGCATGTAGACGATCAGGATGTTGAGGACG
TTTTTCAGTGAGTTCACCACACAGTCAAACACGGCCTTGAGCTTGGGCAGCCGCTTGATGGTCTTGAGTG
GCCGCAGCACACGCAGGACTCTCAGGGATTTGATGGTGCTGATGTCTTTCCCTTTGGATCCTGAGAAAGC
AAATGCCACCAGGGCCCCACTGACCACAATGAAGTCCAGAATGTTCCACAGATCCCGGAAATAGGCTCCA
GGGTGTAGCAGCAGTCCCAAATCGATCATCTTTATCACCATCTCGAAGGTGAAGACGCCTGTGAAGATGT
AGTCCATGTACTTCAGAGCATTATTCCTGGGAGAGTCTGTTCTCACGGGGTCCTCGGCAGCCAGGGCGAT
GCTGCTCAGGGCGATGACCACGAGGATGACCATCTCGAAGTATCGCATGGTCACAATGTAGTGGCAGCAG
CGGCGCAGCAGGTTGGTTGGGCTTAAACAGAACATGGAACTGTACGGGACAATGGGCCGAGGGCCGCTCC
TCATCACATCGCTGGTTTCCACCTCCTTCTTCCCCTCTGCTTGACTTTCCAGGTCCACGTTTCCACTGGG
CACTACCGTGGTCTCCCCGGGGGGGCCGGTCAGCGTCACAGGAATGTGCACAGTGGTGCTGGTGTCCGGG
GGCTGACTACCCATGCGGGTGACGTTCCGCTGGTTGTCCGCATCCTCTGGCTGCTCCTCCACCTTCTGCA
GACAGGTGCTGGGCAGCGTATGCACAGCGCCCACTCCCAGCATGCCGATGGCCTCCAGGTCACAGGGCAG
CTCCTTGGGCTGGTGGTTCCGAGCCTCCTTGTCCTTCTCGGCCTCCGTGGCCTCGCCCCCCTTCTCGGCA
GCCTCCTTGTCCTTCTCCGCGGTCTCCTGGGTGGGCGGCGCCTTGTGCCGAGCCCGGTGCCGCCGCGCAG
GCTCCTCGCTGCTCTCAGCCTCCCGGGGGCACGCCCGGGGGCCCGTGCGGTGTCGTGCGCGCCGCTCGCC
CCTGGTCCCGGACGCTGGGCCCTCCTTGCCCGGGTCGGGCCCGTGCCGGTGCGCGCGGTGGCGGCGGGGC
TCCCTCTCAGCTGCCTCCTCCGGTGACCCGCGCCGGTGGTGGCGCCGACCACCTTCAGGACACGGGCCAC
GGCCGCGATCGCTGCGCACCTCCGGGGCGCCCGGGGCCTCCTTGCTGCGGCTGCGGCGTGGCCGCCCCCG
CTCCTCGCGGGGCCCCAGCTCCCCGCCCTCTGCCCTCAGAGCTTCGGCTCTGTCCTGTTCCCCCGCCGAG
GGGACCGTGGCGGGAGCCTTGTCCTTGTCTCGGTGCCGGTGATGCCTGCGCGGGGGATCCGCACCCTCGG
GGGCCTCCGAGCCATCCGGCCGGGACTTCCCCCCCGGGGGGCCCCGCGGAGCGTCGCGGCCGGGCTCAAC
CACCAGCGGCCGGTCCAGGTGCGTCTTCACGTCGGGCCGCAGGTGGCGCGCGGTGGCGTAGCGCAGCCTC
TCCTCGGGGTCCATCTCGCTGTACAGCGCCTCGCAGCTGGCCCTCAGGTTCTGCAGCCGCAGCTGGCTGG
CTCGCTGCTCCCACACCGAGCGCGCTTTGGCCGAGTTCTGCTGCCTGGCGGCAATGGAGATGTTCGCAGC
AGACATGGGGCTGACTTCAGCCACTTCCTTGGCCTTCTGCAAGGCGAGTTTCTGATTGGCTGCTTCTTCC
ATCTCCTCTTCATCCTTGGTCAGCTCCTGAGCATTGGCAAGGTTGTCCACAGCAATGGCCAGGAAGACAT
TCAGCAGGGTGTAGTTCCCAAACAGAGTGAGGACAATGAAGTAGAAGGAGGAGAACATTCCTCTGCTGAC
GCCACCTTGCGACTCGATCCCGTGGTACATGACCGCATTCCAGTCCTCTCCGGTCAGGATCTGGAAGACG
GTGAGGATAGCAGCAGGGAAGGTGTCAAAGTTGGTCGTTGGGGTCTCGTCTTTAAAGTTGAACTGGCCTC
CAAACAGCTGCATCCCCAGCAGAGCAAAGACAACAATGAACAGGAAGAGCAGGAAGAGGAGGCTGATGAT
GGACTTCATGGAGTTGAGCAGAGACACCACCAGGTTCCGTAGGGAGTTCCAGTATTTGGTGACCTTGAAG
ATTCTCAGTAAGCGCAGAGCCCGCAGAACACTGATCCCGAAGGAGGTCCCTGGCTTGACGTCGACAGATC
TGTCAGGGTAGGGCTCCAGGGAGCTCTCGTAGTATCTCCATCCGTCGACGCCGTCAGGGTAGGGCTCCAG
GGAGCTCTCGTAGTATCTCCAACCAGCAGCCCAGACCACTTCAAAGATACTGCCCACGATGACCCCAAAG
TCAAAACAGTTGAAGGAGGACCGGAAGTAGCTCCTGGGCCCCAGGCCATACATCTTCAGGGACATCTCTG
TGAGGAAGAGACCCAGGAAAACAAACTCTGCAAAGTACAATGCCGTGGTGAGCCGCTGCGGCTGGTTGTA
GTGCACCATGGCCACGCACAGTGTGTTCAGTGCCACCACACACAGCACCGTCCAGTAGAAGCTCTGTGCC
TTCACCATGCGCCGGATGAAGAAGCGGAACATCTTCTCCTTCCTCCGGAAGTACGACGAGCTCTCCGTCT
TCCCGCTTTTCAGGCTGGCACGGGCGAACGGGGAACCGGGAGCACAGAGGCCTGTGAGCCGGCCCTCCCC
CTCCTCGGCCTGGATCAGGTCGCTTCTGCTCTTCTTGGCAGCTGCTCTCTTCAACACTGCATCCAGAGGG
GACTTCTCCTCTGCGTTCCTGTCCTCCTCAGCCAGCATGACTTCCTCAGCCTTGAAGATCCACTCCAGGT
ACCCGTTGAGCTCCCGCTCAATCTGCTGCTGCCGCCGGAGCTTCAGGAAGGCGCGGCGGTTCTCCACTCT
CTCGCGCTCCTTAGCAAACTCTCCTGAGAGCACACCCAGCACCAGGTTGAGCATGAAGAAGGAGCCGATG
ATGATGAGAGGGATGAAGTAGAGCCAGTTCCACGTGTTGCCGGCTGCATCGTTTGTATTGTAGAGGATGT
CAGTCCAGCCCTCCATGGTGATGCACTGGAACACGGTCAAGATGGCAAACAGGATGTTGTCAAAGTTGGT
GATACCAAAGTTGGGTCCGGCCCAGTACTCCCGGCACTCCGTGTCTCCCTCACAGAGCCGGGCCGGGGCC
TCCTTGCCACAGGGGAAGTCACCCACGGGATCTGGGTCTGTGCTGTTGGGGAAGCAGGCCTTGTGGAACT
TGCCCATGTAGAACTCGAGGCCGATGATGGCAAACATGAGGATGGCGAAGAAGAGCAGCAGCCCGATCTG
CAGCAGCGGGACCATGGCCTTCATGATGGACTTGAGCACCACCTGCAAGCTCGGAATCCCAGACACCAGC
TTCAGGGGCCTTAGCACACGCACAGCCCTCAGCGTTCGCAGGTCGAAGTCGGTTCCGGCTGTGGCAAGAA
TCCCCGTGAGGACTACCACGAAGTCCATGACGTTCCAGCCGTTCCGCAGATAGGAGCCCTTGTGCAGAAC
AAAGCCCAGGGCCAGGATCTTGATCCCCGCCTCGAAGCAGAAGATCCCAATGAAGTAGGGCTCGGTGTCA
TCCAGGCGCTCGGACATAGGCGTCTTGTCCCCGTCAGGGAGGTGCTGCTCCAGGGCCAGCACGATGCAGT
TGGCGATGATGGTGGCCAGGATCATGTACTCGAACGGAGGCCACTCGGTGATGCGCTTGGCGTATTTGCG
GACGACGTTGTCCTCGCTGAAGACGAAGAGCGAGCGGTTGACGGTGAAGCAGTTCTGCTTGACCGGGATG
GGGTTGTACAGCGCCATGGTCCGCGCGCGCTGCGCGATCGACTGTTTGTAGAGGACCCGCTGGCCCGGCG
GCAGCCCCCCGGGGCCCGGGCCGCCAGCCCCGCCGGCCCCGCCGCCCCGGGCCCGCTCCGCGCCGCCCGC
GCCCCCATAGCGGCCGCCCAGCTCGTCCCCGAAGCGGACCATGATCAAGCTTCGACCTCGAGGGGGGGCC
CGGTACCCTCGAGGAATTCCAGCACACTGGCGGCCGTTACTAGTGGATCCGAGCTCGGTACCAAGCTTGG
GTCTCCCTATAGTGAGTCGTATTAATTTCGATAAGCCAGTAAGCAGTGGGTTCTCTAGTTAGCCAGAGAG
CTCTGCTTATATAGACCTCCCACCGTACACGCCTACCGCCCATTTGCGTCAATGGGGCGGAGTTGTTACG
ACATTTTGGAAAGTCCCGTTGATTTTGGTGCCAAAACAAACTCCCATTGACGTCAATGGGGTGGAGACTT
GGAAATCCCCGTGAGTCAAACCGCTATCCACGCCCATTGATGTACTGCCAAAACCGCATCACCATGGTAA
TAGCGATGACTAATACGTAGATGTACTGCCAAGTAGGAAAGTCCCATAAGGTCATGTACTGGGCATAATG
CCAGGCGGGCCATTTACCGTCATTGACGTCAATAGGGGGCGTACTTGGCATATGATACACTTGATGTACT
GCCAAGTGGGCAGTTTACCGTAAATACTCCACCCATTGACGTCAATGGAAAGTCCCTATTGGCGTTACTA
TGGGAACATACGTCATTATTGACGTCAATGGGCGGGGGTCGTTGGGCGGTCAGCCAGGCGGGCCATTTAC
CGTAAGTTATGTAACGCGGAACTCCATATATGGGCTATGAACTAATGACCCCGTAATTGATTACTATTAA
TAACTAGTCAATAATCAATGTCAACGCGTATATCTGGCCCGTACATCGCGAAGCAGCGCAAAACGCCTAA
CCCTAAGCAGATTCTTCATGCAATTGTCGGTCAAGCCTTGCCTTGTTGTAGCTTAAATTTTGCTCGCGCA
CTACTCAGCGACCTCCAACACACAAGCAGGGAGCAGATACTGGCTTAACTATGCGGCATCAGAGCAGATT
GTACTGAGAGTGCACCATAGGGGATCGGGAGATCTCCCGATCCGTCGACGTCAGGTGGCACTTTTCGGGG
AAATGTGCGCGGAACCCCTATTTGTTTATTTTTCTAAATACATTCAAATATGTATCCGCTCATGAGACAA
TAACCCTGATAAATGCTTCAATAATATTGAAAAAGGAAGAGTATGAGTATTCAACATTTCCGTGTCGCCC
TTATTCCCTTTTTTGCGGCATTTTGCCTTCCTGTTTTTGCTCACCCAGAAACGCTGGTGAAAGTAAAAGA
TGCTGAAGATCAGTTGGGTGCACGAGTGGGTTACATCGAACTGGATCTCAACAGCGGTAAGATCCTTGAG
AGTTTTCGCCCCGAAGAACGTTTTCCAATGATGAGCACTTTTAAAGTTCTGCTATGTGGCGCGGTATTAT
CCCGTATTGACGCCGGGCAAGAGCAACTCGGTCGCCGCATACACTATTCTCAGAATGACTTGGTTGAGTA
CTCACCAGTCACAGAAAAGCATCTTACGGATGGCATGACAGTAAGAGAATTATGCAGTGCTGCCATAACC
ATGAGTGATAACACTGCGGCCAACTTACTTCTGACAACGATCGGAGGACCGAAGGAGCTAACCGCTTTTT
TGCACAACATGGGGGATCATGTAACTCGCCTTGATCGTTGGGAACCGGAGCTGAATGAAGCCATACCAAA
CGACGAGCGTGACACCACGATGCCTGTAGCAATGGCAACAACGTTGCGCAAACTATTAACTGGCGAACTA
CTTACTCTAGCTTCCCGGCAACAATTAATAGACTGGATGGAGGCGGATAAAGTTGCAGGACCACTTCTGC
GCTCGGCCCTTCCGGCTGGCTGGTTTATTGCTGATAAATCTGGAGCCGGTGAGCGTGGGTCTCGCGGTAT
CATTGCAGCACTGGGGCCAGATGGTAAGCCCTCCCGTATCGTAGTTATCTACACGACGGGGAGTCAGGCA
ACTATGGATGAACGAAATAGACAGATCGCTGAGATAGGTGCCTCACTGATTAAGCATTGGTAACTGTCAG
ACCAAGTTTACTCATATATACTTTAGATTGATTTAAAACTTCATTTTTAATTTAAAAGGATCTAGGTGAA
GATCCTTTTTGATAATCTCATGACCAAAATCCCTTAACGTGAGTTTTCGTTCCACTGAGCGTCAGACCCC
GTAGAAAAGATCAAAGGATCTTCTTGAGATCCTTTTTTTCTGCGCGTAATCTGCTGCTTGCAAACAAAAA
AACCACCGCTACCAGCGGTGGTTTGTTTGCCGGATCAAGAGCTACCAACTCTTTTTCCGAAGGTAACTGG
CTTCAGCAGAGCGCAGATACCAAATACTGTTCTTCTAGTGTAGCCGTAGTTAGGCCACCACTTCAAGAAC
TCTGTAGCACCGCCTACATACCTCGCTCTGCTAATCCTGTTACCAGTGGCTGCTGCCAGTGGCGATAAGT
CGTGTCTTACCGGGTTGGACTCAAGACGATAGTTACCGGATAAGGCGCAGCGGTCGGGCTGAACGGGGGG
TTCGTGCACACAGCCCAGCTTGGAGCGAACGACCTACACCGAACTGAGATACCTACAGCGTGAGCTATGA
GAAAGCGCCACGCTTCCCGAAGGGAGAAAGGCGGACAGGTATCCGGTAAGCGGCAGGGTCGGAACAGGAG
AGCGCACGAGGGAGCTTCCAGGGGGAAACGCCTGGTATCTTTATAGTCCTGTCGGGTTTCGCCACCTCTG
ACTTGAGCGTCGATTTTTGTGATGCTCGTCAGGGGGGCGGAGCCTATGGAAAAACGCCAGCAACGCGGCC
TTTTTACGGTTCCTGGCCTTTTGCTGGCCTTTTGCTCACATGTTCTTTCCTGCGTTATCCCCTGATTCTG
TGGATAACCGTATTACCGCCTTTGAGTGAGCTGATACCGCTCGCCGCAGCCGAACGACCGAGCGCAGCGA
GTCAGTGAGCGAGGAAGCGGAAGAGCGCCCAATACGCAAACCGCCTCTCCCCGCGCGTTGGCCGATTCAT
TAATGCAGCTGGCACGACAGGTTTCCCGACTGGAAAGCGGGCAGTGAGCGCAACGCAATTAATGTGAGTT
AGCTCACTCATTAGGCACCCCAGGCTTTACACTTTATGCTTCCGGCTCGTATGTTGTGTGGAATTGTGAG
CGGATAACAATTTCACACAGGAAACAGCTATGACCATGATTACGCCAAGCTCTAGCTAGAGGTCGACGGT
ATACAGACATGATAAGATACATTGATGAGTTTGGACAAACCACAACTAGAATGCAGTGAAAAAAATGCTT
TATTTGTGAAATTTGTGATGCTATTGCTTTATTTGTAACCATTATAAGCTGCAATAAACAAGTTGGGGTG
GGCGAAGAACTCCAGCATGAGATCCCCGCGCTGGAGGATCATCCAGCCGGCGTCCCGGAAAACGATTCCG
AAGCCCAACCTTTCATAGAAGGCGGCGGTGGAATCGAAATCTCGTGATGGCAGGTTGGGCGTCGCTTGGT
CGGTCATTTCGAACCCCAGAGTCCCGCTCAGAAGAACTCGTCAAGAAGGCGATAGAAGGCGATGCGCTGC
GAATCGGGAGCGGCGATACCGTAAAGCACGAGGAAGCGGTCAGCCCATTCGCCGCCAAGCTCTTCAGCAA
TATCACGGGTAGCCAACGCTATGTCCTGATAGCGGTCCGCCACACCCAGCCGGCCACAGTCGATGAATCC
AGAAAAGCGGCCATTTTCCACCATGATATTCGGCAAGCAGGCATCGCCATGGGTCACGACGAGATCCTCG
CCGTCGGGCATGCGCGCCTTGAGCCTGGCGAACAGTTCGGCTGGCGCGAGCCCCTGATGCTCTTCGTCCA
GATCATCCTGATCGACAAGACCGGCTTCCATCCGAGTACGTGCTCGCTCGATGCGATGTTTCGCTTGGTG
GTCGAATGGGCAGGTAGCCGGATCAAGCGTATGCAGCCGCCGCATTGCATCAGCCATGATGGATACTTTC
TCGGCAGGAGCAAGGTGAGATGACAGGAGATCCTGCCCCGGCACTTCGCCCAATAGCAGCCAGTCCCTTC
CCGCTTCAGTGACAACGTCGAGCACAGCTGCGCAAGGAACGCCCGTCGTGGCCAGCCACGATAGCCGCGC
TGCCTCGTCCTGCAGTTCATTCAGGGCACCGGACAGGTCGGTCTTGACAAAAAGAACCGGGCGCCCCTGC
GCTGACAGCCGGAACACGGCGGCATCAGAGCAGCCGATTGTCTGTTGTGCCCAGTCATAGCCGAATAGCC
TCTCCACCCAAGCGGCCGGAGAACCTGCGTGCAATCCATCTTGTTCAATCATGCGAAACGATCCTCATCC
TGTCTCTTGATCAGATCCGAAAATGGATATACAAGCTCCCGGGAGCTTTTTGCAAAAGCCTAGGCCTCCA
AAAAAGCCTCCTCACTACTTCTGGAATAGCTCAGAGGCAGAGGCGGCCTCGGCCTCTGCATAAATAAAAA
AAATTAGTCAGCCATGGGGCGGAGAATGGGCGGAACTGGGCGGAGTTAGGGGCGGGATGGGCGGAGTTAG
GGGCGGGACTATGGTTGCTGACTAATTGAGATGCATGCTTTGCATACTTCTGCCTGCTGGGGAGCCTGGG
GACTTTCCACACCTGGTTGCTGACTAATTGAGATGCATGCTTTGCATACTTCTGCCTGCTGGGGAGCCTG
GGGACTTTCCACACCCTAACTGACACACATTCCACAGAATTAATTCGCGTTAAATTTTTGTTAAATCAGC
TCATTTTTTAACCAATAGGCCGAAATCGGCAAAATCCCTTATAAATCAAAAGAATAGACCGAGATAGGGT
[37 nt withheld, positions 11621-11657]
AAAGAACGTGGACTCCAACGTCAAAGG
[49 nt withheld, positions 11685-11733]
T
[91 nt withheld, positions 11735-11825]
G
[124 nt withheld, positions 11827-11950]
GGGGATACCCCCTAGAGCCCCAGCTGGTTCTTTCCGCCTCAGAAGCCATAGAGCCCACCGCATCCCCAGC
ATGCCTGCTATTGTCTTCCCAATCCTCCCCCTTGCTGTCCTGCCCCACCCCACCCCCCAGAATAGAATGA
CACCTACTCAGACAATGCGATGCAATTTCCTCATTTTATTAGGAAAGGACAGTGGGAGTGGCACCTTCCA
GGGTCAAGGAAGGCACGGGGGAGGGGCAAACAACAGATGGCTGGCAACTAGAAGGCACAGTCGAGGCTGA
TCAGCGAGCTCTAGCATTTAGGTGACACTATAGAATAGGGCCCTCTAGATGCATGCTCGAGCGGCCGCCA
GTGTGATGGATATCTGCAGAATTCGTCGAAGCTTGCTAGAACTAGTCTAGCACCGGCGGTCGCGGTCGGG
GTGGTGGCAGCCGCGCCGCGCCCGGCCGCCCCCGCCCAGCCCCAGAGTGCAGTGGTAGCCGTTGGGCACG
CGGCGCAGCGGCGGGGGCTGCGAGGTCAGTGAGGACACGTACGAGGTCCGGGAGGAGCGGCCCGAGTTGC
TGGCCGCGGTCTCCTCAAAGGCGGGCGCGTCCTCGGGCAGGGCACGGGCGGGCGCCTCGCTGTCCAGCCG
CTGCCCCAGGTAGGGGTCGGAGCCGATGCGCGAGCCGGGCGCCAGGGGCCGGCTGAGCG
Features (pLannotate 1.2.2; 22 found; start..end, strand, type, name):
   6842..6867    +  misc_feature   MCS (fragment): pBluescript multiple cloning site
   6936..6954    -  promoter       T7 promoter: promoter for bacteriophage T7 RNA polymerase
   6970..7003    -  LTR            5' LTR (truncated) (fragment): truncated 5' long terminal repeat (LTR) from HIV-1
   6999..7202    -  promoter       CMV promoter: human cytomegalovirus (CMV) immediate early promoter
   7203..7582    -  enhancer       CMV enhancer: human cytomegalovirus immediate early enhancer
   7737..7789    +  misc_feature   bom (fragment): basis of mobility region from pBR322
   7848..7952    +  promoter       AmpR promoter: bla
   7953..8813    +  CDS            AmpR: β-lactamase; bla; confers resistance to ampicillin, carbenicillin, and related antibiotics
   8984..9572    +  rep_origin     ori: high-copy-number ColE1/pMB1/pBR322/pUC origin of replication
   9755..9847    +  CDS            lacI (fragment): lac repressor; lacI; The lac repressor binds to the lac operator to inhibit transcription in E. coli. This inhibition can be relieved by adding lactose or isopropyl-β-D-thiogalactopyranoside (IPTG).
   9860..9881    +  protein_bind   CAP binding site: CAP binding activates transcription in the presence of cAMP. E. coli catabolite activator protein
   9896..9926    +  promoter       lac promoter: promoter for the E. coli lac operon
   9930..9952    +  protein_bind   lac operator (fragment): The lac repressor binds to the lac operator to inhibit transcription in E. coli. This inhibition can be relieved by adding lactose or isopropyl-β-D-thiogalactopyranoside (IPTG). lac repressor encoded by lacI
  10023..10144   -  polyA_signal   SV40 poly(A) signal: SV40 polyadenylation signal
  10139..10297   -  CDS            ble (fragment): BLE_KLEPN - Experimental evidence at protein level: Swiss-Prot protein existence level 1. Binding protein with a strong affinity to the bleomycin family of antibiotics. Binds to CL990; an antimitotic-antibiotic compound. From Klebsiella pneumoniae.
  10321..11112   -  CDS            neo: KKA2_KLEPN - Also known as kan, nptII. Experimental evidence at protein level: Swiss-Prot protein existence level 1. Resistance to kanamycin, neomycin, paromomycin, ribostamycin, butirosin and gentamicin B. From Klebsiella pneumoniae.
  11179..11508   -  promoter       SV40 promoter: SV40 enhancer and early promoter
  11522..11950   -  rep_origin     f1 ori (sequence partly withheld): f1 bacteriophage origin of replication; arrow indicates direction of (+) strand synthesis
  11971..11992   -  promoter       SV40 promoter (fragment): SV40 enhancer and early promoter
  11996..12220   -  polyA_signal   bGH poly(A) signal: bovine growth hormone polyadenylation signal
  12246..12264   +  promoter       SP6 promoter: promoter for bacteriophage SP6 RNA polymerase
  12350..6832    -  CDS            CACNA1B (across the origin): CAC1B_RABIT - Also known as CACH5, CACNL1A5. Experimental evidence at protein level: Swiss-Prot protein existence level 1. Voltage-sensitive calcium channels (VSCC) mediate the entry of calcium ions into excitable cells and are also involved in a variety of calcium-dependent processes, including muscle contraction, hormone or neurotransmitter release, gene expression, cell motility, cell division and cell death. The isoform alpha-1B gives rise to N-type calcium currents. N-type calcium channels belong to the 'high-voltage activated' (HVA) group and are specifically blocked by omega-conotoxin-
