[The description below was written by a language model from this plasmid's Addgene catalogue record and pLannotate feature annotations shown in this document.]
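Description:
Cav2.2 BBS pcDNA3 is a mammalian expression plasmid built on the pcDNA3 backbone, carrying the rabbit CACNA1B cDNA that encodes the Cav2.2 (alpha1B) pore-forming subunit of the N-type voltage-gated calcium channel. The roughly 7.2 kb insert was cloned between EcoRI sites, and the sequenced plasmid totals about 12.6 kb. The channel has been modified to carry a tandem (double) bungarotoxin binding site motif in an extracellular region of domain II. The feature table annotates the CACNA1B coding sequence as a whole but does not mark the BBS motif separately. The depositor notes that the 5' end of the DNA is very GC rich.

Transcription of the channel is driven by the human CMV immediate-early enhancer and promoter and terminated by the bovine growth hormone polyadenylation signal. T7 and SP6 promoters flank the insert. A separate cassette, consisting of the SV40 early promoter, the neomycin phosphotransferase gene and an SV40 poly(A) signal, allows G418 selection of stably transfected mammalian cells. In E. coli the plasmid replicates at high copy from a ColE1/pUC-type origin and is selected with ampicillin through the beta-lactamase gene. An f1 origin is also present. Small annotated fragments such as an HIV-1 LTR piece, lac elements and a ble fragment are probably short backbone matches rather than functional parts.

Because the binding site is exposed on the outside of the cell, channels that reach the plasma membrane can be labelled with alpha-bungarotoxin conjugates on intact cells. This makes the construct useful for studying Cav2.2 surface expression and trafficking, including how these are influenced by auxiliary subunits such as alpha2delta-1, the subject of the associated study.
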