Addgene plasmid #206057: Cav2.2 BBS pcDNA3
Purpose: expression of rabbit Cav2.2 calcium channel with an exofacial double Bungarotoxin Binding Site motif in domain II
Depositing lab: Annette Dolphin. Publication: Functional exofacially tagged N-type calcium channels elucidate the interaction with auxiliary alpha2delta-1 subunits. Cassidy JS, Ferron L, Kadurin I, Pratt WS, Dolphin AC. Proc Natl Acad Sci U S A. 2014 Jun 17;111(24):8979-84. doi: 10.1073/pnas.1403731111. Epub 2014 Jun 2. PubMed 24889613.
Backbone
  Vector backbone: pcDNA3
  Backbone manufacturer: Invitrogen Life Technologies
  Backbone size w/o insert (bp): 5446
  Vector type: Mammalian Expression
Growth in bacteria
  Bacterial resistance: Ampicillin, 100 μg/mL
  Growth temperature: 37°C
  Growth strain: DH5alpha
  Copy number: High Copy
Gene/Insert
  Gene/Insert name: cacna1b (alt names: Cav2.2 alpha1B; Cav2.2 BBS)
  Species: O. cuniculus (rabbit)
  Insert size (bp): 7194
  Entrez Gene: CACNA1B
  Promoter: CMV
  Cloning method: Restriction Enzyme; 5′ cloning site EcoRI (not destroyed); 3′ cloning site EcoRI (not destroyed)
  Sequencing primers: 5′ CTGGCTAACTAGAGAACC; 3′ GCATTTAGGTGACACTATAG
Resource information
  A portion of this plasmid was derived from a plasmid made by: Yasuo Mori
Terms and licenses: Academic/Nonprofit Terms; Industry Terms: Not Available to Industry
Depositor comments: 5' end of DNA is very GC rich
How to cite: Cav2.2 BBS pcDNA3 was a gift from Annette Dolphin (Addgene plasmid # 206057 ; http://n2t.net/addgene:206057 ; RRID:Addgene_206057)
